# Supplementary material for: A positive readout single transcript reporter for site-specific mRNA cleavage
Source: PeerJ. 2017 Jul 20;5:e3602. doi: 10.7717/peerj.3602 (PMC5522606; doi:10.7717/peerj.3602)
Supplement: Supplemental Information 2 — Sequence files in GenBank format as they were submitted to GenBank. The records will be available after publication of this manuscript. The plasmid features are mapped in the files: FLuc coding sequence, CopA, CopT, miRNA targets, and etc. [file peerj-05-3602-s002.zip › GenBank_Sequences/KY412813=pFLuc_reporter.gb]

LOCUS       SequenceFile_1_N        7904 bp ds-DNA     circular     04-FEB-2016
DEFINITION  Cloning/transgenesis vector pBS-C5, complete sequence.
ACCESSION   EF090402
VERSION     EF090402.1  GI:118200845
KEYWORDS    .
SOURCE      Cloning/transgenesis vector pBS-C5
  ORGANISM  Cloning/transgenesis vector pBS-C5 other sequences; artificial
            sequences; vectors.
REFERENCE   1  (bases 1 to 3117)
  AUTHORS   Le,T., Yu,M., Williams,B., Goel,S., Paul,S.M. and Beitel,G.J.
  TITLE     CaSpeR5, a family of Drosophila transgenesis and shuttle vectors
            with improved multiple cloning sites
  JOURNAL   BioTechniques 42 (2), 164 (2007)
   PUBMED   17373479
REFERENCE   2  (bases 1 to 3117)
  AUTHORS   Beitel,G.J., Le,T., Yu,M., Williams,B. and Goel,S.
  TITLE     Direct Submission
  JOURNAL   Submitted (28-AUG-2006) BMBCB, Northwestern University, 2205 Tech
            Dr., Evanston, IL 60091, USA
COMMENT     
COMMENT     ApEinfo:methylated:1
FEATURES             Location/Qualifiers
     3'UTR           5394..5670
                     /label=3'UTR of alpha-Tubulin
                     /ApEinfo_fwdcolor="cyan"
                     /ApEinfo_revcolor="green"
                     /ApEinfo_graphicformat="arrow_data {{0 1 2 0 0 -1} {} 0}
                     width 5 offset 0"
     promoter        688..3218
                     /label=Actin 5.1 Promotor
                     /ApEinfo_fwdcolor="#996633"
                     /ApEinfo_revcolor="#ff0000"
                     /ApEinfo_graphicformat="arrow_data {{0 1 2 0 0 -1} {} 0}
                     width 5 offset 0"
     misc_feature    3121..3123
                     /label=Transcription Start
                     /ApEinfo_fwdcolor="cyan"
                     /ApEinfo_revcolor="green"
                     /ApEinfo_graphicformat="arrow_data {{0 1 2 0 0 -1} {} 0}
                     width 5 offset 0"
     misc_feature    3091..3096
                     /label=TATA box
                     /ApEinfo_fwdcolor="#0000ff"
                     /ApEinfo_revcolor="green"
                     /ApEinfo_graphicformat="arrow_data {{0 1 2 0 0 -1} {} 0}
                     width 5 offset 0"
     CDS             3355..5010
                     /label=FLuc-CDS
                     /ApEinfo_fwdcolor="#00ff00"
                     /ApEinfo_revcolor="#ff8000"
                     /ApEinfo_graphicformat="arrow_data {{0 1 2 0 0 -1} {} 0}
                     width 5 offset 0"
     misc_feature    3239..3336
                     /label=CopT
                     /ApEinfo_fwdcolor="#ff00ff"
                     /ApEinfo_revcolor="green"
                     /ApEinfo_graphicformat="arrow_data {{0 1 2 0 0 -1} {} 0}
                     width 5 offset 0"
     misc_feature    5285..5374
                     /label=CopA
                     /ApEinfo_fwdcolor="#ff00ff"
                     /ApEinfo_revcolor="green"
                     /ApEinfo_graphicformat="arrow_data {{0 1 2 0 0 -1} {} 0}
                     width 5 offset 0"
     misc_RNA        5176..5196
                     /label=Target for miRNA of decoded Hid
                     /ApEinfo_fwdcolor="#ff0000"
                     /ApEinfo_revcolor="green"
                     /ApEinfo_graphicformat="arrow_data {{0 1 2 0 0 -1} {} 0}
                     width 5 offset 0"
     misc_RNA        5205..5226
                     /label=Target for miRNA of decoded Hid(1)
                     /ApEinfo_label="Target for miRNA of decoded Hid"
                     /ApEinfo_fwdcolor="#ff0000"
                     /ApEinfo_revcolor="green"
                     /ApEinfo_graphicformat="arrow_data {{0 1 2 0 0 -1} {} 0}
                     width 5 offset 0"
     misc_RNA        5237..5258
                     /label=Target for miRNA of decoded Hid(2)
                     /ApEinfo_label="Target for miRNA of decoded Hid"
                     /ApEinfo_fwdcolor="#ff0000"
                     /ApEinfo_revcolor="green"
                     /ApEinfo_graphicformat="arrow_data {{0 1 2 0 0 -1} {} 0}
                     width 5 offset 0"
     misc_feature    5028..5167
                     /label=Poly(A) track
                     /ApEinfo_fwdcolor="#ffff00"
                     /ApEinfo_revcolor="green"
                     /ApEinfo_graphicformat="arrow_data {{0 1 2 0 0 -1} {} 0}
                     width 5 offset 0"
ORIGIN
        1 ctgnnnnnnn nnnnnnnnnn nnnnnnnnnn nnnnnnnnnn nnnnnnnnnn nnnnnnnnnn
       61 nnnnnnnnnn nnnnnnnnnn nnnnnnnnnn nnnnnnnnnn nnnnnnnnnn nnnnnnnnnn
      121 nnnnnnncnn nnnnnnnnnn nnnnnnnnnn nnnnnnnnnn nnnnnnnnnn nnnnnnnnnn
      181 nnnnnnnnnn nnnnnnnnnn nnnnnnnnnn nnnnnnnnna nnnnnnnnnn nnnnnnnnnn
      241 nnnnnnnnnn nnnnnnnnnn nnnnnnnnnc ctttgacgtt ggagtccacg ttctttnnnn
      301 nnnnnnnnnn nnnnnnnnnn nnnnnnnnnn nnnaccctat ctcggtctat tcttttgatt
      361 tataagggat tttgccgatt tcggcctatt ggttaaaaaa atgagctgat ttaacaaaaa
      421 tttaacgcga attttaacaa aatattaacg cttacaattt ccattcgcca ttcaggctgc
      481 gcaactgttg ggaagggcga tcggtgcggg cctcttcgct attacgccag ctggcgaaag
      541 ggggatgtgc tgcaaggcga ttaagttggg taacgccagg gttttcccag tcacgacgtt
      601 gtaaaacgac ggccagtgag cgcgcgtaat acgactcact atagggcgaa ttggccacgc
      661 tgaggaaggg ccggccttcT TAATTAACTA AAAAAAATCA TGAATGGCAT CAACTCTGAA
      721 TCAAATCTTT GCAGATGCAC CTACTTCTCA TTTCCACTGT CACATCATTT TTCCAGATCT
      781 CGCTGCCTGT TATGTGGCCC ACAAACCAAG ACACGTTTTA TGGCCATTAA AGCTGGCTGA
      841 TCGTCGCCAA ACACCAAATA CATAATGAAT ATGTACACAT TCGAGAAAGA AGCGATCAAA
      901 GAAGCGTCTT CGGGCGGAGT AGGAGAATGC GGAGGAGAAG GAGAACGAGC TGATCTAGTA
      961 TCTCTCCACA ATCCAATGCC AACTGACCAA CTGGCCATAT TCGGAGCAAT TTGAAGCCAA
     1021 TTTCCATCGC CTGGCGATCG CTCCATTCTT GGCTATATGT TTTTCACCGT TACCCGGGGC
     1081 CATTTTCAAA GACTCGTCGG CAAGATAAGA TTGTGTCACT CGCTGTCTCT CTTCATTTGT
     1141 CGAAGAATGC TGAGGAATTT CGCGATGACG TCGGCGAGTA TTTTGAAGAA TGAGAATAAT
     1201 TTGTATTTAT ACGAAAATCA GTTAGTGGAA TTTTCTACAA AAACATGTTA TCTATAGATA
     1261 ATTTTGTTGC AAAATATGTT GACTATGACA AAGATTGTAT GTATATACCT TTAATGTATT
     1321 CTCATTTTCT TATGTATTTA TAATGGCAAT GATGATACTG ATGATATTTT AAGATGATGC
     1381 CAGACCAAAA GGCTTGAATT TCTGCGTCTT TTGCCGAACG CAGTGCATGT GCAATTGTTG
     1441 TTTTTTGGAA TATTCAATTT TCGGACTGTC CGCTTTGATT TCAGTTTCTT GGCTTATTCA
     1501 AAAAGCAAAG TAAAGCCAAA AAAGCGAGAT GGCAATACCA AATGCGGCAA AACGGTAGTG
     1561 GAAGGAAAGG GGTGCGGGGC AGCGGAAGGA AGGGTGGGGC GGGGCGTGGC GGGGTCTGTG
     1621 GCTGGGCGCG ACGTCACCGA CGTTGGAGCC ACTCCTTTGA CCATGTGTGC GTGTGTGTAT
     1681 TATTCGTGTC TCGCCACTCG CCGGTTGTTT TTTTCTTTTT ATGCTGCGCT CTCTCTAGCG
     1741 CCATCTCGCT TACGCATGCT CAACGCACCG CATGTTGCCG TTTCCTTTTA TGCGTCATTT
     1801 TGGCTCGAAA TAGGCAATTA TTTAAACAAA GATTAGTCAA CGAAAACGCT AAAATAAATA
     1861 AGTCTACAAT ATGGTTACTT ATTGCCATGT GTGTGCAGCC AACGATAGCA ACAAAAGCAA
     1921 CAACACAGGT GGCTTTCCCT CTTTCACTTT TTGTTTGCAA GCCGCGTGCG AGCAAGACGG
     1981 CACGACCGGC AAACGCAATT ACGCTGACAA AGAGCAGACG AAGTTTTGGC GAAAAACATC
     2041 AAGGCGCCTG ATACGAATGC ATTTGCAATA ACAATTGCGA TATTTAATAT TGTTTATGAA
     2101 GCTGTTTGAC TTCAAAACAC ACAAAAAAAA AAATAAAACA AATTATTTGA AAGAGAATTA
     2161 GGAATCGGAC GCTTATCGTT AGGGTAACAA CAAGAAATGC TTACTGAGTC ACAGCCTCTG
     2221 GAAAACTGCC GCAAGCCAGA GAGAGAGAGA AAAAGAGGGA GAGCAGCTTA GACCGCATGT
     2281 GCTTGTGTGT GAGGCGTCTC TCTCTTCGTC TCTGTTGCGC AAACGCATAG ACTGCACTGA
     2341 AAAAATCGAT TACCTATTTT TTATGAATGA ATATTTGCAC TATTACTATT CAAAACTATT
     2401 AAGATAGCAA TCACATTCAA TAGCCAAATA CTATACCACC TGAGCGATGC AACGAAATGA
     2461 TCAATTTGAG CAAAAATGCT GCATATTTAG GACGGCATCA TTATAGAAAT GCTTCTTGCT
     2521 GTGTACTTTT CTCTCGTCTG GCAGCTGTTT CGCCGTTATT GTTAAAACCG GCTTAAGTTA
     2581 GGTGTGTTTT CTACGACTAG TGAATGCCCT ACTAGAAGAT GTGTGTTGCA CAAAATGTCC
     2641 CTGGAATAAC CAATTTGAAG TGCAGATAGC AGTAAACGTA AGCTAATATG AATATTATTT
     2701 AACTGTAATG TTTTAATATC GCTGGACATT ACTAATAAAC CCACTATAAA CACATGTACA
     2761 TATGTATGTT TTGGCATACA ATGAGTAGTT GGGGAAAAAA TGTGTAAAAG CACCGTGACC
     2821 ATCACAGCAT AAAGATAACC AGCTGAAGTA TCGAATATGA GTAACCCCCA AATTGAATCA
     2881 CATGCCGCAA CTGATAGGAC CCATGGAAGT ACACTCTTCA TGGCGATATA CAAGACACAC
     2941 ACAAGCACGA ACACCCAGTT GCGGAGGAAA TTCTCCGTAA ATGAAAACCC AATCGGCGAA
     3001 CAATTCATAC CCATATATGG TAAAAGTTTT GAACGCGACT TGAGAGCGGA GAGCATTGCG
     3061 GCTGATAAGG TTTTAGCGCT AAGCGGGCTT TATAAAACGG GCTGCGGGAC CAGTTTTCAT
     3121 ATCACTACCG TTTGAGTTCT TGTGCTGTGT GGATACTCCT CCCGACACAA AGCCGCTCCA
     3181 TCAGCCAGCA GTCGTCTAAT CCAGAGACCC CGGATCGGGC TAGCAGTAGG GTACCaaAAG
     3241 CAAAAACCCC GATAATCTTC TTCAACTTTG GCGAGTACGA AAAGATTACC GGGGCCCACT
     3301 TAAACCGTAT AGCCAACAAT TCAGCTATGC GGGGAGtata agtAAGCTTa caaaATGgct
     3361 GAAGACGCCA AAAACATAAA GAAAGGCCCG GCGCCATTCT ATCCGCTGGA AGATGGAACC
     3421 GCTGGAGAGC AACTGCATAA GGCTATGAAG AGATACGCCC TGGTTCCTGG AACAATTGCT
     3481 TTTACAGATG CACATATCGA GGTGGACATC ACTTACGCTG AGTACTTCGA AATGTCCGTT
     3541 CGGTTGGCAG AAGCTATGAA ACGATATGGG CTGAATACAA ATCACAGAAT CGTCGTATGC
     3601 AGTGAAAACT CTCTTCAATT CTTTATGCCG GTGTTGGGCG CGTTATTTAT CGGAGTTGCA
     3661 GTTGCGCCCG CGAACGACAT TTATAATGAA CGTGAATTGC TCAACAGTAT GGGCATTTCG
     3721 CAGCCTACCG TGGTGTTCGT TTCCAAAAAG GGGTTGCAAA AAATTTTGAA CGTGCAAAAA
     3781 AAGCTCCCAA TCATCCAAAA AATTATTATC ATGGATTCTA AAACGGATTA CCAGGGATTT
     3841 CAGTCGATGT ACACGTTCGT CACATCTCAT CTACCTCCCG GTTTTAATGA ATACGATTTT
     3901 GTGCCAGAGT CCTTCGATAG GGACAAGACA ATTGCACTGA TCATGAACTC CTCTGGATCT
     3961 ACTGGTCTGC CTAAAGGTGT CGCTCTGCCT CATAGAACTG CCTGCGTGAG ATTCTCGCAT
     4021 GCCAGAGATC CTATTTTTGG CAATCAAATC ATTCCGGATA CTGCGATTTT AAGTGTTGTT
     4081 CCATTCCATC ACGGTTTTGG AATGTTTACT ACACTCGGAT ATTTGATATG TGGATTTCGA
     4141 GTCGTCTTAA TGTATAGATT TGAAGAAGAG CTGTTTCTGA GGAGCCTTCA GGATTACAAG
     4201 ATTCAAAGTG CGCTGCTGGT GCCAACCCTA TTCTCCTTCT TCGCCAAAAG CACTCTGATT
     4261 GACAAATACG ATTTATCTAA TTTACACGAA ATTGCTTCTG GTGGCGCTCC CCTCTCTAAG
     4321 GAAGTCGGGG AAGCGGTTGC CAAGAGGTTC CATCTGCCAG GTATCAGGCA AGGATATGGG
     4381 CTCACTGAGA CTACATCAGC TATTCTGATT ACACCCGAGG GGGATGATAA ACCGGGCGCG
     4441 GTCGGTAAAG TTGTTCCATT TTTTGAAGCG AAGGTTGTGG ATCTGGATAC CGGGAAAACG
     4501 CTGGGCGTTA ATCAAAGAGG CGAACTGTGT GTGAGAGGTC CTATGATTAT GTCCGGTTAT
     4561 GTAAACAATC CGGAAGCGAC CAACGCCTTG ATTGACAAGG ATGGATGGCT ACATTCTGGA
     4621 GACATAGCTT ACTGGGACGA AGACGAACAC TTCTTCATCG TTGACCGCCT GAAGTCTCTG
     4681 ATTAAGTACA AAGGCTATCA GGTGGCTCCC GCTGAATTGG AATCCATCTT GCTCCAACAC
     4741 CCCAACATCT TCGACGCAGG TGTCGCAGGT CTTCCCGACG ATGACGCCGG TGAACTTCCC
     4801 GCCGCCGTTG TTGTTTTGGA GCACGGAAAG ACGATGACGG AAAAAGAGAT CGTGGATTAC
     4861 GTCGCCAGTC AAGTAACAAC CGCGAAAAAG TTGCGCGGAG GAGTTGTGTT TGTGGACGAA
     4921 GTACCGAAAG GTCTTACCGG AAAACTCGAC GCAAGAAAAA TCAGAGAGAT CCTCATAAAG
     4981 GCCAAGAAGG GCGGAAAGAT CGCCGTGTAA GAATTCgagg cGGATCCaaa aaaaaaaaaa
     5041 aaaaaaaaaa aaaaaaaaaa aaaaaaaaaa aaaaaaaaaa aaaaaaaaaa aaaaaaaaaa
     5101 aaaaaaaaaa aaaaaaaaaa aaaaaaaaaa aaaaaaaaaa aaaaaaaaaa aaaaaaaaaa
     5161 aaaaaaaGCG GCCGCCACTC CTCGAGTTCG AACAATagat actaCCACTC CTCGAGTTCG
     5221 AACAATcgta tcagtcCCAC TCCTCGAGTT CGAACAATCC GCGGatcgAC TAGTgccGAA
     5281 TTCgTAGCTG AATTGTTGGC TATACGGTTT AAGTGGGCCC CGGTAATCTT TTCGTACTCG
     5341 CCAAAGTTGA AGAAGATTAT CGGGGTTTTT GCTTctaTCT AGActagAGG CCTGCGTCAC
     5401 GCCACTTCAA CGCTCGATGG GAGCGTCATT GGTGGGCGGG GTAACCGTCG AAATCAGTGT
     5461 TTACGCTTCC AATCGCAACA AAAAATTCAC TGCAACACTG AAAAGCATAC GAAAACGATG
     5521 AAGATTGTAC GAGAAACCAT AAAGTATTTT ATCCACAAAG ACACGTATAG CAGAAAAGCC
     5581 AAGTTAACTC GGCGATAAGT TGTGTACACA AGAATAAAAT CGGCCAGATT CAGTGTTGTC
     5641 AGAAATAAGA AAACCCCACT GTTTTTCTTT CTGCAGgata ccggtataac gcgaaacagt
     5701 ggccagcttt tgttcccttt agtgagggtt aattgcgcgc ttggcgtaat catggtcata
     5761 gctgtttcct gtgtgaaatt gttatccgct cacaattcca cacaacatac gagccggaag
     5821 cataaagtgt aaagcctggg gtgcctaatg agtgagctaa ctcacattaa ttgcgttgcg
     5881 ctcactgccc gctttccagt cgggaaacct gtcgtgccag ctgcattaat gaatcggcca
     5941 acgcgcgggg agaggcggtt tgcgtattgg gcgctcttcc gcttcctcgc tcactgactc
     6001 gctgcgctcg gtcgttcggc tgcggcgagc ggtatcagct cactcaaagg cggtaatacg
     6061 gttatccaca gaatcagggg ataacgcagg aaagaacatg tgagcaaaag gccagcaaaa
     6121 ggccaggaac cgtaaaaagg ccgcgttgct ggcgtttttc cataggctcc gcccccctga
     6181 cgagcatcac aaaaatcgac gctcaagtca gaggtggcga aacccgacag gactataaag
     6241 ataccaggcg tttccccctg gaagctccct cgtgcgctct cctgttccga ccctgccgct
     6301 taccggatac ctgtccgcct ttctcccttc gggaagcgtg gcgctttctc atagctcacg
     6361 ctgtaggtat ctcagttcgg tgtaggtcgt tcgctccaag ctgggctgtg tgcacgaacc
     6421 ccccgttcag cccgaccgct gcgccttatc cggtaactat cgtcttgagt ccaacccggt
     6481 aagacacgac ttatcgccac tggcagcagc cactggtaac aggattagca gagcgaggta
     6541 tgtaggcggt gctacagagt tcttgaagtg gtggcctaac tacggctaca ctagaaggac
     6601 agtatttggt atctgcgctc tgctgaagcc agttaccttc ggaaaaagag ttggtagctc
     6661 ttgatccggc aaacaaacca ccgctggtag cggtggtttt tttgtttgca agcagcagat
     6721 tacgcgcaga aaaaaaggat ctcaagaaga tcctttgatc ttttctacgg ggtctgacgc
     6781 tcagtggaac gaaaactcac gttaagggat tttggtcatg agattatcaa aaaggatctt
     6841 cacctagatc cttttaaatt aaaaatgaag ttttaaatca atctaaagta tatatgagta
     6901 aacttggtct gacagttacc aatgcttaat cagtgaggca cctatctcag cgatctgtct
     6961 atttcgttca tccatagttg cctgactccc cgtcgtgtag ataactacga tacgggaggg
     7021 cttaccatct ggccccagtg ctgcaatgat accgcgagac ccacgctcac cggctccaga
     7081 tttatcagca ataaaccagc cagccggaag ggccgagcgc agaagtggtc ctgcaacttt
     7141 atccgcctcc atccagtcta ttaattgttg ccgggaagct agagtaagta gttcgccagt
     7201 taatagtttg cgcaacgttg ttgccattgc tacaggcatc gtggtgtcac gctcgtcgtt
     7261 tggtatggct tcattcagct ccggttccca acgatcaagg cgagttacat gatcccccat
     7321 gttgtgcaaa aaagcggtta gctccttcgg tcctccgatc gttgtcagaa gtaagttggc
     7381 cgcagtgtta tcactcatgg ttatggcagc actgcataat tctcttactg tcatgccatc
     7441 cgtaagatgc ttttctgtga ctggtgagta ctcaaccaag tcattctgag aatagtgtat
     7501 gcggcgaccg agttgctctt gcccggcgtc aatacgggat aataccgcgc cacatagcag
     7561 aactttaaaa gtgctcatca ttggaaaacg ttcttcgggg cgaaaactct caaggatctt
     7621 accgctgttg agatccagtt cgatgtaacc cactcgtgca cccaactgat cttcagcatc
     7681 ttttactttc accagcgttt ctgggtgagc aaaaacagga aggcaaaatg ccgcaaaaaa
     7741 gggaataagg gcgacacgga aatgttgaat actcatactc ttcctttttc aatattattg
     7801 aagcatttat cagggttatt gtctcatgag cggatacata tttgaatgta tttagaaaaa
     7861 taaacaaata ggggttccgc gcacatttcc ccgaaaagtg ccac 
//
