# Supplementary material for: A positive readout single transcript reporter for site-specific mRNA cleavage
Source: PeerJ. 2017 Jul 20;5:e3602. doi: 10.7717/peerj.3602 (PMC5522606; doi:10.7717/peerj.3602)
Supplement: Supplemental Information 2 — Sequence files in GenBank format as they were submitted to GenBank. The records will be available after publication of this manuscript. The plasmid features are mapped in the files: FLuc coding sequence, CopA, CopT, miRNA targets, and etc. [file peerj-05-3602-s002.zip › GenBank_Sequences/KY412814=pRLuc_control.gb]

LOCUS       SequenceFile_2_N        6737 bp ds-DNA     circular     04-FEB-2016
DEFINITION  Cloning/transgenesis vector pBS-C5, complete sequence.
ACCESSION   EF090402
VERSION     EF090402.1  GI:118200845
KEYWORDS    .
SOURCE      Cloning/transgenesis vector pBS-C5
  ORGANISM  Cloning/transgenesis vector pBS-C5 other sequences; artificial
            sequences; vectors.
REFERENCE   1  (bases 1 to 3117)
  AUTHORS   Le,T., Yu,M., Williams,B., Goel,S., Paul,S.M. and Beitel,G.J.
  TITLE     CaSpeR5, a family of Drosophila transgenesis and shuttle vectors
            with improved multiple cloning sites
  JOURNAL   BioTechniques 42 (2), 164 (2007)
   PUBMED   17373479
REFERENCE   2  (bases 1 to 3117)
  AUTHORS   Beitel,G.J., Le,T., Yu,M., Williams,B. and Goel,S.
  TITLE     Direct Submission
  JOURNAL   Submitted (28-AUG-2006) BMBCB, Northwestern University, 2205 Tech
            Dr., Evanston, IL 60091, USA
COMMENT     
COMMENT     
COMMENT     ApEinfo:methylated:1
FEATURES             Location/Qualifiers
     misc_feature    3236..4171
                     /label=Renila Luciferase from pRL-TK
                     /ApEinfo_fwdcolor="#00ff00"
                     /ApEinfo_revcolor="green"
                     /ApEinfo_graphicformat="arrow_data {{0 1 2 0 0 -1} {} 0}
                     width 5 offset 0"
     promoter        688..3218
                     /label=Actin 5.1 Promotor
                     /ApEinfo_fwdcolor="#996633"
                     /ApEinfo_revcolor="#ff0000"
                     /ApEinfo_graphicformat="arrow_data {{0 1 2 0 0 -1} {} 0}
                     width 5 offset 0"
     3'UTR           4227..4503
                     /label=3'UTR of alpha-tubulin
                     /ApEinfo_fwdcolor="#00ffff"
                     /ApEinfo_revcolor="green"
                     /ApEinfo_graphicformat="arrow_data {{0 1 2 0 0 -1} {} 0}
                     width 5 offset 0"
     misc_feature    3121..3123
                     /label=Transcription Start
                     /ApEinfo_fwdcolor="cyan"
                     /ApEinfo_revcolor="green"
                     /ApEinfo_graphicformat="arrow_data {{0 1 2 0 0 -1} {} 0}
                     width 5 offset 0"
     misc_feature    3091..3096
                     /label=TATA box
                     /ApEinfo_fwdcolor="#0000ff"
                     /ApEinfo_revcolor="green"
                     /ApEinfo_graphicformat="arrow_data {{0 1 2 0 0 -1} {} 0}
                     width 5 offset 0"
ORIGIN
        1 ctgnnnnnnn nnnnnnnnnn nnnnnnnnnn nnnnnnnnnn nnnnnnnnnn nnnnnnnnnn
       61 nnnnnnnnnn nnnnnnnnnn nnnnnnnnnn nnnnnnnnnn nnnnnnnnnn nnnnnnnnnn
      121 nnnnnnncnn nnnnnnnnnn nnnnnnnnnn nnnnnnnnnn nnnnnnnnnn nnnnnnnnnn
      181 nnnnnnnnnn nnnnnnnnnn nnnnnnnnnn nnnnnnnnna nnnnnnnnnn nnnnnnnnnn
      241 nnnnnnnnnn nnnnnnnnnn nnnnnnnnnc ctttgacgtt ggagtccacg ttctttnnnn
      301 nnnnnnnnnn nnnnnnnnnn nnnnnnnnnn nnnaccctat ctcggtctat tcttttgatt
      361 tataagggat tttgccgatt tcggcctatt ggttaaaaaa atgagctgat ttaacaaaaa
      421 tttaacgcga attttaacaa aatattaacg cttacaattt ccattcgcca ttcaggctgc
      481 gcaactgttg ggaagggcga tcggtgcggg cctcttcgct attacgccag ctggcgaaag
      541 ggggatgtgc tgcaaggcga ttaagttggg taacgccagg gttttcccag tcacgacgtt
      601 gtaaaacgac ggccagtgag cgcgcgtaat acgactcact atagggcgaa ttggccacgc
      661 tgaggaaggg ccggccttcT TAATTAACTA AAAAAAATCA TGAATGGCAT CAACTCTGAA
      721 TCAAATCTTT GCAGATGCAC CTACTTCTCA TTTCCACTGT CACATCATTT TTCCAGATCT
      781 CGCTGCCTGT TATGTGGCCC ACAAACCAAG ACACGTTTTA TGGCCATTAA AGCTGGCTGA
      841 TCGTCGCCAA ACACCAAATA CATAATGAAT ATGTACACAT TCGAGAAAGA AGCGATCAAA
      901 GAAGCGTCTT CGGGCGGAGT AGGAGAATGC GGAGGAGAAG GAGAACGAGC TGATCTAGTA
      961 TCTCTCCACA ATCCAATGCC AACTGACCAA CTGGCCATAT TCGGAGCAAT TTGAAGCCAA
     1021 TTTCCATCGC CTGGCGATCG CTCCATTCTT GGCTATATGT TTTTCACCGT TACCCGGGGC
     1081 CATTTTCAAA GACTCGTCGG CAAGATAAGA TTGTGTCACT CGCTGTCTCT CTTCATTTGT
     1141 CGAAGAATGC TGAGGAATTT CGCGATGACG TCGGCGAGTA TTTTGAAGAA TGAGAATAAT
     1201 TTGTATTTAT ACGAAAATCA GTTAGTGGAA TTTTCTACAA AAACATGTTA TCTATAGATA
     1261 ATTTTGTTGC AAAATATGTT GACTATGACA AAGATTGTAT GTATATACCT TTAATGTATT
     1321 CTCATTTTCT TATGTATTTA TAATGGCAAT GATGATACTG ATGATATTTT AAGATGATGC
     1381 CAGACCAAAA GGCTTGAATT TCTGCGTCTT TTGCCGAACG CAGTGCATGT GCAATTGTTG
     1441 TTTTTTGGAA TATTCAATTT TCGGACTGTC CGCTTTGATT TCAGTTTCTT GGCTTATTCA
     1501 AAAAGCAAAG TAAAGCCAAA AAAGCGAGAT GGCAATACCA AATGCGGCAA AACGGTAGTG
     1561 GAAGGAAAGG GGTGCGGGGC AGCGGAAGGA AGGGTGGGGC GGGGCGTGGC GGGGTCTGTG
     1621 GCTGGGCGCG ACGTCACCGA CGTTGGAGCC ACTCCTTTGA CCATGTGTGC GTGTGTGTAT
     1681 TATTCGTGTC TCGCCACTCG CCGGTTGTTT TTTTCTTTTT ATGCTGCGCT CTCTCTAGCG
     1741 CCATCTCGCT TACGCATGCT CAACGCACCG CATGTTGCCG TTTCCTTTTA TGCGTCATTT
     1801 TGGCTCGAAA TAGGCAATTA TTTAAACAAA GATTAGTCAA CGAAAACGCT AAAATAAATA
     1861 AGTCTACAAT ATGGTTACTT ATTGCCATGT GTGTGCAGCC AACGATAGCA ACAAAAGCAA
     1921 CAACACAGGT GGCTTTCCCT CTTTCACTTT TTGTTTGCAA GCCGCGTGCG AGCAAGACGG
     1981 CACGACCGGC AAACGCAATT ACGCTGACAA AGAGCAGACG AAGTTTTGGC GAAAAACATC
     2041 AAGGCGCCTG ATACGAATGC ATTTGCAATA ACAATTGCGA TATTTAATAT TGTTTATGAA
     2101 GCTGTTTGAC TTCAAAACAC ACAAAAAAAA AAATAAAACA AATTATTTGA AAGAGAATTA
     2161 GGAATCGGAC GCTTATCGTT AGGGTAACAA CAAGAAATGC TTACTGAGTC ACAGCCTCTG
     2221 GAAAACTGCC GCAAGCCAGA GAGAGAGAGA AAAAGAGGGA GAGCAGCTTA GACCGCATGT
     2281 GCTTGTGTGT GAGGCGTCTC TCTCTTCGTC TCTGTTGCGC AAACGCATAG ACTGCACTGA
     2341 AAAAATCGAT TACCTATTTT TTATGAATGA ATATTTGCAC TATTACTATT CAAAACTATT
     2401 AAGATAGCAA TCACATTCAA TAGCCAAATA CTATACCACC TGAGCGATGC AACGAAATGA
     2461 TCAATTTGAG CAAAAATGCT GCATATTTAG GACGGCATCA TTATAGAAAT GCTTCTTGCT
     2521 GTGTACTTTT CTCTCGTCTG GCAGCTGTTT CGCCGTTATT GTTAAAACCG GCTTAAGTTA
     2581 GGTGTGTTTT CTACGACTAG TGAATGCCCT ACTAGAAGAT GTGTGTTGCA CAAAATGTCC
     2641 CTGGAATAAC CAATTTGAAG TGCAGATAGC AGTAAACGTA AGCTAATATG AATATTATTT
     2701 AACTGTAATG TTTTAATATC GCTGGACATT ACTAATAAAC CCACTATAAA CACATGTACA
     2761 TATGTATGTT TTGGCATACA ATGAGTAGTT GGGGAAAAAA TGTGTAAAAG CACCGTGACC
     2821 ATCACAGCAT AAAGATAACC AGCTGAAGTA TCGAATATGA GTAACCCCCA AATTGAATCA
     2881 CATGCCGCAA CTGATAGGAC CCATGGAAGT ACACTCTTCA TGGCGATATA CAAGACACAC
     2941 ACAAGCACGA ACACCCAGTT GCGGAGGAAA TTCTCCGTAA ATGAAAACCC AATCGGCGAA
     3001 CAATTCATAC CCATATATGG TAAAAGTTTT GAACGCGACT TGAGAGCGGA GAGCATTGCG
     3061 GCTGATAAGG TTTTAGCGCT AAGCGGGCTT TATAAAACGG GCTGCGGGAC CAGTTTTCAT
     3121 ATCACTACCG TTTGAGTTCT TGTGCTGTGT GGATACTCCT CCCGACACAA AGCCGCTCCA
     3181 TCAGCCAGCA GTCGTCTAAT CCAGAGACCC CGGATCGGGC TAGCAGTAGG GTACCATGAC
     3241 TTCGAAAGTT TATGATCCAG AACAAAGGAA ACGGATGATA ACTGGTCCGC AGTGGTGGGC
     3301 CAGATGTAAA CAAATGAATG TTCTTGATTC ATTTATTAAT TATTATGATT CAGAAAAACA
     3361 TGCAGAAAAT GCTGTTATTT TTTTACATGG TAACGCGGCC TCTTCTTATT TATGGCGACA
     3421 TGTTGTGCCA CATATTGAGC CAGTAGCGCG GTGTATTATA CCAGACCTTA TTGGTATGGG
     3481 CAAATCAGGC AAATCTGGTA ATGGTTCTTA TAGGTTACTT GATCATTACA AATATCTTAC
     3541 TGCATGGTTT GAACTTCTTA ATTTACCAAA GAAGATCATT TTTGTCGGCC ATGATTGGGG
     3601 TGCTTGTTTG GCATTTCATT ATAGCTATGA GCATCAAGAT AAGATCAAAG CAATAGTTCA
     3661 CGCTGAAAGT GTAGTAGATG TGATTGAATC ATGGGATGAA TGGCCTGATA TTGAAGAAGA
     3721 TATTGCGTTG ATCAAATCTG AAGAAGGAGA AAAAATGGTT TTGGAGAATA ACTTCTTCGT
     3781 GGAAACCATG TTGCCATCAA AAATCATGAG AAAGTTAGAA CCAGAAGAAT TTGCAGCATA
     3841 TCTTGAACCA TTCAAAGAGA AAGGTGAAGT TCGTCGTCCA ACATTATCAT GGCCTCGTGA
     3901 AATCCCGTTA GTAAAAGGTG GTAAACCTGA CGTTGTACAA ATTGTTAGGA ATTATAATGC
     3961 TTATCTACGT GCAAGTGATG ATTTACCAAA AATGTTTATT GAATCGGACC CAGGATTCTT
     4021 TTCCAATGCT ATTGTTGAAG GTGCCAAGAA GTTTCCTAAT ACTGAATTTG TCAAAGTAAA
     4081 AGGTCTTCAT TTTTCGCAAG AAGATGCACC TGATGAAATG GGAAAATATA TCAAATCGTT
     4141 CGTTGAGCGA GTTCTCAAAA ATGAACAATA AGAATTCTGC AGATATCCAG CACAGTGGCG
     4201 GCCGCTCGAG TCTAGActag AGGCCTGCGT CACGCCACTT CAACGCTCGA TGGGAGCGTC
     4261 ATTGGTGGGC GGGGTAACCG TCGAAATCAG TGTTTACGCT TCCAATCGCA ACAAAAAATT
     4321 CACTGCAACA CTGAAAAGCA TACGAAAACG ATGAAGATTG TACGAGAAAC CATAAAGTAT
     4381 TTTATCCACA AAGACACGTA TAGCAGAAAA GCCAAGTTAA CTCGGCGATA AGTTGTGTAC
     4441 ACAAGAATAA AATCGGCCAG ATTCAGTGTT GTCAGAAATA AGAAAACCCC ACTGTTTTTC
     4501 TTTCTGCAGg ataccggtat aacgcgaaac agtggccagc ttttgttccc tttagtgagg
     4561 gttaattgcg cgcttggcgt aatcatggtc atagctgttt cctgtgtgaa attgttatcc
     4621 gctcacaatt ccacacaaca tacgagccgg aagcataaag tgtaaagcct ggggtgccta
     4681 atgagtgagc taactcacat taattgcgtt gcgctcactg cccgctttcc agtcgggaaa
     4741 cctgtcgtgc cagctgcatt aatgaatcgg ccaacgcgcg gggagaggcg gtttgcgtat
     4801 tgggcgctct tccgcttcct cgctcactga ctcgctgcgc tcggtcgttc ggctgcggcg
     4861 agcggtatca gctcactcaa aggcggtaat acggttatcc acagaatcag gggataacgc
     4921 aggaaagaac atgtgagcaa aaggccagca aaaggccagg aaccgtaaaa aggccgcgtt
     4981 gctggcgttt ttccataggc tccgcccccc tgacgagcat cacaaaaatc gacgctcaag
     5041 tcagaggtgg cgaaacccga caggactata aagataccag gcgtttcccc ctggaagctc
     5101 cctcgtgcgc tctcctgttc cgaccctgcc gcttaccgga tacctgtccg cctttctccc
     5161 ttcgggaagc gtggcgcttt ctcatagctc acgctgtagg tatctcagtt cggtgtaggt
     5221 cgttcgctcc aagctgggct gtgtgcacga accccccgtt cagcccgacc gctgcgcctt
     5281 atccggtaac tatcgtcttg agtccaaccc ggtaagacac gacttatcgc cactggcagc
     5341 agccactggt aacaggatta gcagagcgag gtatgtaggc ggtgctacag agttcttgaa
     5401 gtggtggcct aactacggct acactagaag gacagtattt ggtatctgcg ctctgctgaa
     5461 gccagttacc ttcggaaaaa gagttggtag ctcttgatcc ggcaaacaaa ccaccgctgg
     5521 tagcggtggt ttttttgttt gcaagcagca gattacgcgc agaaaaaaag gatctcaaga
     5581 agatcctttg atcttttcta cggggtctga cgctcagtgg aacgaaaact cacgttaagg
     5641 gattttggtc atgagattat caaaaaggat cttcacctag atccttttaa attaaaaatg
     5701 aagttttaaa tcaatctaaa gtatatatga gtaaacttgg tctgacagtt accaatgctt
     5761 aatcagtgag gcacctatct cagcgatctg tctatttcgt tcatccatag ttgcctgact
     5821 ccccgtcgtg tagataacta cgatacggga gggcttacca tctggcccca gtgctgcaat
     5881 gataccgcga gacccacgct caccggctcc agatttatca gcaataaacc agccagccgg
     5941 aagggccgag cgcagaagtg gtcctgcaac tttatccgcc tccatccagt ctattaattg
     6001 ttgccgggaa gctagagtaa gtagttcgcc agttaatagt ttgcgcaacg ttgttgccat
     6061 tgctacaggc atcgtggtgt cacgctcgtc gtttggtatg gcttcattca gctccggttc
     6121 ccaacgatca aggcgagtta catgatcccc catgttgtgc aaaaaagcgg ttagctcctt
     6181 cggtcctccg atcgttgtca gaagtaagtt ggccgcagtg ttatcactca tggttatggc
     6241 agcactgcat aattctctta ctgtcatgcc atccgtaaga tgcttttctg tgactggtga
     6301 gtactcaacc aagtcattct gagaatagtg tatgcggcga ccgagttgct cttgcccggc
     6361 gtcaatacgg gataataccg cgccacatag cagaacttta aaagtgctca tcattggaaa
     6421 acgttcttcg gggcgaaaac tctcaaggat cttaccgctg ttgagatcca gttcgatgta
     6481 acccactcgt gcacccaact gatcttcagc atcttttact ttcaccagcg tttctgggtg
     6541 agcaaaaaca ggaaggcaaa atgccgcaaa aaagggaata agggcgacac ggaaatgttg
     6601 aatactcata ctcttccttt ttcaatatta ttgaagcatt tatcagggtt attgtctcat
     6661 gagcggatac atatttgaat gtatttagaa aaataaacaa ataggggttc cgcgcacatt
     6721 tccccgaaaa gtgccac    
//
